>Addgene plasmid #166965 | Myc-KLC1 delta Tail | addgene full sequence | sequence record 328020 | Addgene NGS Result
GTGATGCGGTTTTGGCAGTACATCAATGGGCGTGGATAGCGGTTTGACTCACGGGGATTTCCAAGTCTCC
ACCCCATTGACGTCAATGGGAGTTTGTTTTGGCACCAAAATCAACGGGACTTTCCAAAATGTCGTAACAA
CTCCGCCCCATTGACGCAAATGGGCGGTAGGCGTGTACGGTGGGAGGTCTATATAAGCAGAGCTCTCTGG
CTAACTAGAGAACCCACTGCTTACTGGCTTATCGAAATTAATACGACTCACTATAGGGAGACCCAAGCTG
GCTAGCGTTTAAACTTAAGCTTGGTACCGAGCTCGGATCCCACCATGGAACAAAAACTCATCTCAGAAGA
GGATCTGGGAAGCATGTATGACAACATGTCCACCATGGTGTACATAAAGGAAGAGAAGCTGGAGAAGCTC
ACGCAGGATGAGATCATCTCTAAGACCAAGCAAGTGATCCAGGGGCTGGAAGCCCTGAAGAATGAGCACA
ACTCCATCCTGCAGAGTTTGCTGGAGACGCTGAAGTGCTTGAAGAAGGATGACGAGAGCAACCTGGTGGA
AGAGAAATCCAGCATGATCCGCAAGTCCCTGGAGATGCTGGAGCTTGGCCTGAGCGAGGCGCAGGTGATG
ATGGCGCTGTCCAATCACCTGAATGCTGTGGAGTCCGAGAAGCAAAAGCTCCGCGCTCAGGTTCGACGGC
TGTGCCAGGAGAACCAGTGGCTGCGGGATGAGCTGGCCAACACGCAGCAGAAGTTGCAGAAGAGCGAGCA
GTCGGTGGCGCAGCTGGAGGAGGAGAAGAAACACCTGGAGTTCATGAACCAGCTGAAGAAGTACGACGAC
GACATCTCCCCCTCGGAGGACAAAGACTCTGATTCTTCCAAAGAGCCGTTGGATGATCTCTTCCCAAATG
ACGAGGACGAACCAGGACAAGGAATCCAGCAGCAGCACAGTAGTGCTGCGGCCGCCGCCCAGCAGGGCGG
CTACGAGATCCCTGCAAGGCTGCGCACGCTCCACAACTTGGTGATCCAGTATGCTTCACAGGGGCGTTAC
GAGGTGGCGGTGCCACTCTGCAAGCAGGCCCTGGAGGATCTGGAGAAGACTTCCGGCCACGACCACCCCG
ATGTGGCTACCATGCTCAACATCTTGGCCCTGGTGTACAGGGATCAGAACAAGTATAAAGATGCAGCTAA
CCTCCTGAACGACGCCCTGGCTATCCGCGAGAAAACCCTGGGCAGAGATCACCCCGCGGTGGCAGCGACT
CTGAACAACCTAGCAGTACTGTACGGTAAGCGAGGGAAGTACAAGGAGGCGGAGCCGCTGTGTAAACGAG
CCCTGGAGATCAGGGAGAAGGTTCTGGGAAAGGATCATCCTGATGTTGCCAAACAGTTAAATAACCTGGC
CCTGCTGTGCCAGAACCAGGGCAAGTACGAGGAGGTGGAGTATTATTACCAGAGGGCCCTGGGCATCTAC
CAGACGAAGCTGGGGCCCGACGATCCCAACGTGGCCAAGACCAAGAACAACCTGGCCTCCTGTTATCTGA
AACAAGGGAAGTTCAAGCAGGCAGAAACGCTGTACAAGGAGATTCTCACCCGCGCACACGAGCGGGAGTT
TGGATCTGTGGACGACGAGAACAAGCCCATCTGGATGCACGCTGAAGAGAGAGAGGAGTGCAAAGGCAAG
CAGAAGGACGGGTCGGCTTTTGGAGAGTATGGCGGCTGGTATAAAGCCTGCAAAGTGGACAGTCCCACCG
TCACAACCACCTTGAAAAACCTTGGAGCACTTTACCGACGGCAGGGGAAGTTTGAAGCTGCAGAGACATT
GGAAGAAGCCGCCATGAGGTCACGTAAGTAGAATTCTGCAGATATCCAGCACAGTGGCGGCCGCTCGAGT
CTAGAGGGCCCGTTTAAACCCGCTGATCAGCCTCGACTGTGCCTTCTAGTTGCCAGCCATCTGTTGTTTG
CCCCTCCCCCGTGCCTTCCTTGACCCTGGAAGGTGCCACTCCCACTGTCCTTTCCTAATAAAATGAGGAA
ATTGCATCGCATTGTCTGAGTAGGTGTCATTCTATTCTGGGGGGTGGGGTGGGGCAGGACAGCAAGGGGG
AGGATTGGGAAGACAATAGCAGGCATGCTGGGGATGCGGTGGGCTCTATGGCTTCTGAGGCGGAAAGAAC
CAGCTGGGGCTCTAGGGGGTATCCCC
[124 nt withheld, positions 2197-2320]
C
[91 nt withheld, positions 2322-2412]
A
[49 nt withheld, positions 2414-2462]
CCTTTGACGTTGGAGTCCACGTTCTTT
[37 nt withheld, positions 2490-2526]
ACCCTATCTCGGTCTATTCTTTTGATTTATAAGGGATTTTGCCGATTTCGGCCTATTGGTTAAAAAATGA
GCTGATTTAACAAAAATTTAACGCGAATTAATTCTGTGGAATGTGTGTCAGTTAGGGTGTGGAAAGTCCC
CAGGCTCCCCAGCAGGCAGAAGTATGCAAAGCATGCATCTCAATTAGTCAGCAACCAGGTGTGGAAAGTC
CCCAGGCTCCCCAGCAGGCAGAAGTATGCAAAGCATGCATCTCAATTAGTCAGCAACCATAGTCCCGCCC
CTAACTCCGCCCATCCCGCCCCTAACTCCGCCCAGTTCCGCCCATTCTCCGCCCCATGGCTGACTAATTT
TTTTTATTTATGCAGAGGCCGAGGCCGCCTCTGCCTCTGAGCTATTCCAGAAGTAGTGAGGAGGCTTTTT
TGGAGGCCTAGGCTTTTGCAAAAAGCTCCCGGGAGCTTGTATATCCATTTTCGGATCTGATCAAGAGACA
GGATGAGGATCGTTTCGCATGATTGAACAAGATGGATTGCACGCAGGTTCTCCGGCCGCTTGGGTGGAGA
GGCTATTCGGCTATGACTGGGCACAACAGACAATCGGCTGCTCTGATGCCGCCGTGTTCCGGCTGTCAGC
GCAGGGGCGCCCGGTTCTTTTTGTCAAGACCGACCTGTCCGGTGCCCTGAATGAACTGCAGGACGAGGCA
GCGCGGCTATCGTGGCTGGCCACGACGGGCGTTCCTTGCGCAGCTGTGCTCGACGTTGTCACTGAAGCGG
GAAGGGACTGGCTGCTATTGGGCGAAGTGCCGGGGCAGGATCTCCTGTCATCTCACCTTGCTCCTGCCGA
GAAAGTATCCATCATGGCTGATGCAATGCGGCGGCTGCATACGCTTGATCCGGCTACCTGCCCATTCGAC
CACCAAGCGAAACATCGCATCGAGCGAGCACGTACTCGGATGGAAGCCGGTCTTGTCGATCAGGATGATC
TGGACGAAGAGCATCAGGGGCTCGCGCCAGCCGAACTGTTCGCCAGGCTCAAGGCGCGCATGCCCGACGG
CGAGGATCTCGTCGTGACCCATGGCGATGCCTGCTTGCCGAATATCATGGTGGAAAATGGCCGCTTTTCT
GGATTCATCGACTGTGGCCGGCTGGGTGTGGCGGACCGCTATCAGGACATAGCGTTGGCTACCCGTGATA
TTGCTGAAGAGCTTGGCGGCGAATGGGCTGACCGCTTCCTCGTGCTTTACGGTATCGCCGCTCCCGATTC
GCAGCGCATCGCCTTCTATCGCCTTCTTGACGAGTTCTTCTGAGCGGGACTCTGGGGTTCGAAATGACCG
ACCAAGCGACGCCCAACCTGCCATCACGAGATTTCGATTCCACCGCCGCCTTCTATGAAAGGTTGGGCTT
CGGAATCGTTTTCCGGGACGCCGGCTGGATGATCCTCCAGCGCGGGGATCTCATGCTGGAGTTCTTCGCC
CACCCCAACTTGTTTATTGCAGCTTATAATGGTTACAAATAAAGCAATAGCATCACAAATTTCACAAATA
AAGCATTTTTTTCACTGCATTCTAGTTGTGGTTTGTCCAAACTCATCAATGTATCTTATCATGTCTGTAT
ACCGTCGACCTCTAGCTAGAGCTTGGCGTAATCATGGTCATAGCTGTTTCCTGTGTGAAATTGTTATCCG
CTCACAATTCCACACAACATACGAGCCGGAAGCATAAAGTGTAAAGCCTGGGGTGCCTAATGAGTGAGCT
AACTCACATTAATTGCGTTGCGCTCACTGCCCGCTTTCCAGTCGGGAAACCTGTCGTGCCAGCTGCATTA
ATGAATCGGCCAACGCGCGGGGAGAGGCGGTTTGCGTATTGGGCGCTCTTCCGCTTCCTCGCTCACTGAC
TCGCTGCGCTCGGTCGTTCGGCTGCGGCGAGCGGTATCAGCTCACTCAAAGGCGGTAATACGGTTATCCA
CAGAATCAGGGGATAACGCAGGAAAGAACATGTGAGCAAAAGGCCAGCAAAAGGCCAGGAACCGTAAAAA
GGCCGCGTTGCTGGCGTTTTTCCATAGGCTCCGCCCCCCTGACGAGCATCACAAAAATCGACGCTCAAGT
CAGAGGTGGCGAAACCCGACAGGACTATAAAGATACCAGGCGTTTCCCCCTGGAAGCTCCCTCGTGCGCT
CTCCTGTTCCGACCCTGCCGCTTACCGGATACCTGTCCGCCTTTCTCCCTTCGGGAAGCGTGGCGCTTTC
TCATAGCTCACGCTGTAGGTATCTCAGTTCGGTGTAGGTCGTTCGCTCCAAGCTGGGCTGTGTGCACGAA
CCCCCCGTTCAGCCCGACCGCTGCGCCTTATCCGGTAACTATCGTCTTGAGTCCAACCCGGTAAGACACG
ACTTATCGCCACTGGCAGCAGCCACTGGTAACAGGATTAGCAGAGCGAGGTATGTAGGCGGTGCTACAGA
GTTCTTGAAGTGGTGGCCTAACTACGGCTACACTAGAAGAACAGTATTTGGTATCTGCGCTCTGCTGAAG
CCAGTTACCTTCGGAAAAAGAGTTGGTAGCTCTTGATCCGGCAAACAAACCACCGCTGGTAGCGGTGGTT
TTTTTGTTTGCAAGCAGCAGATTACGCGCAGAAAAAAAGGATCTCAAGAAGATCCTTTGATCTTTTCTAC
GGGGTCTGACGCTCAGTGGAACGAAAACTCACGTTAAGGGATTTTGGTCATGAGATTATCAAAAAGGATC
TTCACCTAGATCCTTTTAAATTAAAAATGAAGTTTTAAATCAATCTAAAGTATATATGAGTAAACTTGGT
CTGACAGTTACCAATGCTTAATCAGTGAGGCACCTATCTCAGCGATCTGTCTATTTCGTTCATCCATAGT
TGCCTGACTCCCCGTCGTGTAGATAACTACGATACGGGAGGGCTTACCATCTGGCCCCAGTGCTGCAATG
ATACCGCGAGACCCACGCTCACCGGCTCCAGATTTATCAGCAATAAACCAGCCAGCCGGAAGGGCCGAGC
GCAGAAGTGGTCCTGCAACTTTATCCGCCTCCATCCAGTCTATTAATTGTTGCCGGGAAGCTAGAGTAAG
TAGTTCGCCAGTTAATAGTTTGCGCAACGTTGTTGCCATTGCTACAGGCATCGTGGTGTCACGCTCGTCG
TTTGGTATGGCTTCATTCAGCTCCGGTTCCCAACGATCAAGGCGAGTTACATGATCCCCCATGTTGTGCA
AAAAAGCGGTTAGCTCCTTCGGTCCTCCGATCGTTGTCAGAAGTAAGTTGGCCGCAGTGTTATCACTCAT
GGTTATGGCAGCACTGCATAATTCTCTTACTGTCATGCCATCCGTAAGATGCTTTTCTGTGACTGGTGAG
TACTCAACCAAGTCATTCTGAGAATAGTGTATGCGGCGACCGAGTTGCTCTTGCCCGGCGTCAATACGGG
ATAATACCGCGCCACATAGCAGAACTTTAAAAGTGCTCATCATTGGAAAACGTTCTTCGGGGCGAAAACT
CTCAAGGATCTTACCGCTGTTGAGATCCAGTTCGATGTAACCCACTCGTGCACCCAACTGATCTTCAGCA
TCTTTTACTTTCACCAGCGTTTCTGGGTGAGCAAAAACAGGAAGGCAAAATGCCGCAAAAAAGGGAATAA
GGGCGACACGGAAATGTTGAATACTCATACTCTTCCTTTTTCAATATTATTGAAGCATTTATCAGGGTTA
TTGTCTCATGAGCGGATACATATTTGAATGTATTTAGAAAAATAAACAAATAGGGGTTCCGCGCACATTT
CCCCGAAAAGTGCCACCTGACGTCGACGGATCGGGAGATCTCCCGATCCCCTATGGTGCACTCTCAGTAC
AATCTGCTCTGATGCCGCATAGTTAAGCCAGTATCTGCTCCCTGCTTGTGTGTTGGAGGTCGCTGAGTAG
TGCGCGAGCAAAATTTAAGCTACAACAAGGCAAGGCTTGACCGACAATTGCATGAAGAATCTGCTTAGGG
TTAGGCGTTTTGCGCTGCTTCGCGATGTACGGGCCAGATATACGCGTTGACATTGATTATTGACTAGTTA
TTAATAGTAATCAATTACGGGGTCATTAGTTCATAGCCCATATATGGAGTTCCGCGTTACATAACTTACG
GTAAATGGCCCGCCTGGCTGACCGCCCAACGACCCCCGCCCATTGACGTCAATAATGACGTATGTTCCCA
TAGTAACGCCAATAGGGACTTTCCATTGACGTCAATGGGTGGAGTATTTACGGTAAACTGCCCACTTGGC
AGTACATCAAGTGTATCATATGCCAAGTACGCCCCCTATTGACGTCAATGACGGTAAATGGCCCGCCTGG
CATTATGCCCAGTACATGACCTTATGGGACTTTCCTACTTGGCAGTACATCTACGTATTAGTCATCGCTA
TTACCATG
Features (pLannotate 1.2.2; 20 found; start..end, strand, type, name):
      1..204     +  promoter       CMV promoter: human cytomegalovirus (CMV) immediate early promoter
    200..233     +  LTR            5' LTR (truncated) (fragment): truncated 5' long terminal repeat (LTR) from HIV-1
    249..267     +  promoter       T7 promoter: promoter for bacteriophage T7 RNA polymerase
    364..1848    +  CDS            Klc1 (fragment): KLC1_RAT - Also known as Klc, Kns2. Experimental evidence at protein level: Swiss-Prot protein existence level 1. Kinesin is a microtubule-associated force-producing protein that may play a role in organelle transport. The light chain may function in coupling of cargo to the heavy chain or in the modulation of its ATPase activity. From Rattus norvegicus (Rat).
   1927..2151    +  polyA_signal   bGH poly(A) signal: bovine growth hormone polyadenylation signal
   2155..2176    +  promoter       SV40 promoter (fragment): SV40 enhancer and early promoter
   2197..2625    +  rep_origin     f1 ori (sequence partly withheld): f1 bacteriophage origin of replication; arrow indicates direction of (+) strand synthesis
   2639..2968    +  promoter       SV40 promoter: SV40 enhancer and early promoter
   3035..3826    +  CDS            neo: KKA2_KLEPN - Also known as kan, nptII. Experimental evidence at protein level: Swiss-Prot protein existence level 1. Resistance to kanamycin, neomycin, paromomycin, ribostamycin, butirosin and gentamicin B. From Klebsiella pneumoniae.
   3850..4008    +  CDS            ble (fragment): BLE_KLEPN - Experimental evidence at protein level: Swiss-Prot protein existence level 1. Binding protein with a strong affinity to the bleomycin family of antibiotics. Binds to CL990; an antimitotic-antibiotic compound. From Klebsiella pneumoniae.
   4003..4124    +  polyA_signal   SV40 poly(A) signal: SV40 polyadenylation signal
   4197..4213    -  protein_bind   lac operator: The lac repressor binds to the lac operator to inhibit transcription in E. coli. This inhibition can be relieved by adding lactose or isopropyl-β-D-thiogalactopyranoside (IPTG). lac repressor encoded by lacI
   4221..4251    -  promoter       lac promoter: promoter for the E. coli lac operon
   4266..4287    -  protein_bind   CAP binding site: CAP binding activates transcription in the presence of cAMP. E. coli catabolite activator protein
   4300..4392    -  CDS            lacI (fragment): lac repressor; lacI; The lac repressor binds to the lac operator to inhibit transcription in E. coli. This inhibition can be relieved by adding lactose or isopropyl-β-D-thiogalactopyranoside (IPTG).
   4575..5163    -  rep_origin     ori: high-copy-number ColE1/pMB1/pBR322/pUC origin of replication
   5334..6194    -  CDS            AmpR: β-lactamase; bla; confers resistance to ampicillin, carbenicillin, and related antibiotics
   6195..6299    -  promoter       AmpR promoter: bla
   6358..6410    -  misc_feature   bom (fragment): basis of mobility region from pBR322
   6565..6944    +  enhancer       CMV enhancer: human cytomegalovirus immediate early enhancer
