[The description below was written by a language model from this plasmid's Addgene catalogue record and pLannotate feature annotations shown in this document.]
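Description:
Myc-KLC1 delta Tail is a mammalian expression plasmid built on the pcDNA3.1 backbone that produces a C-terminally truncated form of mouse kinesin light chain 1 (Klc1, also known as Kns2). The insert is recorded as 1,542 bp and encodes residues 1–495, so the C-terminal tail is removed, and it carries an N-terminal Myc epitope tag for detection or immunoprecipitation. In the 6,944 nt sequenced record, the CMV enhancer and immediate-early promoter drive the coding sequence, and a bovine growth hormone polyadenylation signal terminates the transcript. A T7 promoter sits between the CMV promoter and the insert and could support in vitro transcription. The automated annotation matched the coding region to the rat KLC1 protein entry, which reflects a homology hit; the catalogue lists the species as mouse. The Myc tag itself was not called as a separate feature. The cloning sites used are not recorded.

In E. coli, the plasmid is maintained at high copy through a ColE1/pUC-type origin and selected with ampicillin via the β-lactamase gene. An f1 origin is also present. An SV40 early promoter drives a neomycin phosphotransferase cassette ending in an SV40 poly(A) signal, which allows G418 selection of stably transfected mammalian cells. Other short annotated fragments (an HIV-1 LTR fragment, ble, lacI, lac promoter elements, bom) appear to be backbone remnants or partial matches with no evident functional role.

The associated publication concerns binding and transport of SFPQ-RNA granules by KIF5A/KLC1 motors in axons. This suggests the construct serves as a domain-deletion variant for examining which regions of KLC1 contribute to cargo interaction, though the record does not state the specific experiment.
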