Addgene plasmid #166965: Myc-KLC1 delta Tail
Purpose: Expresses Myc-tagged KLC1 protein (1-495 aa) in pcDNA3.1
Depositing lab: Rosalind Segal. Depositing organization: Dana-Farber Cancer Institute. Publication: Binding and transport of SFPQ-RNA granules by KIF5A/KLC1 motors promotes axon survival. Fukuda Y, Pazyra-Murphy MF, Silagi ES, Tasdemir-Yilmaz OE, Li Y, Rose L, Yeoh ZC, Vangos NE, Geffken EA, Seo HS, Adelmant G, Bird GH, Walensky LD, Marto JA, Dhe-Paganon S, Segal RA. J Cell Biol. 2021 Jan 4;220(1). pii: 211577. doi: 10.1083/jcb.202005051. PubMed 33284322.
Backbone
  Vector backbone: pcDNA3.1
  Vector type: Mammalian Expression
Growth in bacteria
  Bacterial resistance: Ampicillin, 100 μg/mL
  Growth temperature: 37°C
  Growth strain: DH5alpha
  Copy number: High Copy
Gene/Insert
  Gene/Insert name: KLC1
  Species: M. musculus (mouse)
  Insert size (bp): 1542
  Mutation: KLC1 (1-495aa)
  Entrez Gene: Klc1 (a.k.a. Kns2)
  Promoter: CMV
  Tag / fusion protein: Myc (N terminal on insert)
  Cloning method: Restriction Enzyme; 5′ cloning site Unknown (unknown if destroyed); 3′ cloning site Unknown (unknown if destroyed)
  Sequencing primers: 5′ CMV F
Terms and licenses: Academic/Nonprofit Terms; Industry Terms: Not Available to Industry
How to cite: Myc-KLC1 delta Tail was a gift from Rosalind Segal (Addgene plasmid # 166965 ; http://n2t.net/addgene:166965 ; RRID:Addgene_166965)
